Addgene plasmid #214761: pRSFDuet-gst-xr
Purpose: Xylose reductase from Hypocrea jecorina fused with GST-tagged and codon optimized for expression in E. coli
Depositing lab: Pimchai Chaiyen. Depositing organization: Vidyasirimedhi Institute of Science and Technology (VISTEC). Publication: A versatile in situ cofactor enhancing system for meeting cellular demands for engineered metabolic pathways. Jaroensuk J, Sutthaphirom C, Phonbuppha J, Chinantuya W, Kesornpun C, Akeratchatapan N, Kittipanukul N, Phatinuwat K, Atichartpongkul S, Fuangthong M, Pongtharangkul T, Hollmann F, Chaiyen P. J Biol Chem. 2023 Dec 28:105598. doi: 10.1016/j.jbc.2023.105598. PubMed 38159859.
Backbone
  Vector backbone: pRSFDuet-1
  Backbone manufacturer: Novagen
  Backbone size w/o insert (bp): 3829
  Total vector size (bp): 5485
  Vector type: Bacterial Expression
Growth in bacteria
  Bacterial resistance: Kanamycin, 50 μg/mL
  Growth temperature: 37°C
  Growth strain: DH5alpha
  Copy number: High Copy
Gene/Insert
  Gene/Insert name: glutathione S-transferases fused with xylose reductase (alt names: gst-xyl; gst-xr)
  Species: Hypocrea jecorina
  Insert size (bp): 1658
  Promoter: T7
  Tag / fusion protein: Glutathione S-transferases (N terminal on insert)
  Cloning method: Gibson Cloning
  Sequencing primers: 5′ GTATAAGAAGGAGATATACAATGTCCCCTATACTAGGTTATTG; 3′ TATCCAATTGAGATCTGCCAAATTCTTAACCAAACAGGTAC
Terms and licenses: Academic/Nonprofit Terms; Industry Terms: Not Available to Industry
How to cite: pRSFDuet-gst-xr was a gift from Pimchai Chaiyen (Addgene plasmid # 214761 ; http://n2t.net/addgene:214761 ; RRID:Addgene_214761)
