[The description below was written by a language model from this plasmid's Addgene catalogue record and pLannotate feature annotations shown in this document.]
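Description:
pRSFDuet-gst-xr is a bacterial expression plasmid of about 5.5 kb built on the Novagen pRSFDuet-1 backbone. It replicates from the RSF1030 origin, which gives high copy number and is compatible with plasmids carrying other origin types, so it can be co-maintained with additional vectors in the same E. coli cell. Selection is by kanamycin through an aminoglycoside phosphotransferase (aph(3')-Ia) gene. The backbone also encodes lacI under its own promoter, supplying the repressor that acts on the lac operators placed next to each of the two T7 promoters characteristic of Duet vectors.

The payload is a roughly 1.66 kb codon-optimized fusion, inserted by Gibson assembly, in which Schistosoma japonicum glutathione S-transferase is joined at the N terminus to xylose reductase (xyl1) from Hypocrea jecorina, the enzyme that reduces D-xylose to xylitol. In the feature table the fusion lies downstream of the second T7 promoter/lac operator pair and is followed by the T7 terminator. The first T7 promoter, operator and gene 10 ribosome binding site remain upstream with no annotated coding sequence, suggesting that the first cloning site is empty. The S-tag fragment annotated after the reductase gene is a backbone remnant; the record does not say whether it is translated, and only the GST tag is listed. Short TcR, SET1 and AmpR promoter fragment hits appear to be incidental annotation matches.

Expression requires a host that supplies T7 RNA polymerase and is induced with IPTG or lactose. GST offers a handle for glutathione affinity purification and may aid solubility. The associated publication concerns an in situ cofactor-enhancing system supporting engineered metabolic pathways in cells.
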