Features (pLannotate 1.2.2; 19 found; start..end, strand, type, name):
      3..27      +  protein_bind   lac operator: The lac repressor binds to the lac operator to inhibit transcription in E. coli. This inhibition can be relieved by adding lactose or isopropyl-β-D-thiogalactopyranoside (IPTG). lac repressor encoded by lacI
     42..64      +  RBS            RBS: efficient ribosome binding site from bacteriophage T7 gene 10 (Olins and Rangwala, 1989)
    214..232     +  promoter       T7 promoter: promoter for bacteriophage T7 RNA polymerase
    233..257     +  protein_bind   lac operator: The lac repressor binds to the lac operator to inhibit transcription in E. coli. This inhibition can be relieved by adding lactose or isopropyl-β-D-thiogalactopyranoside (IPTG). lac repressor encoded by lacI
    299..952     +  CDS            GST26_SCHJA: Experimental evidence at protein level: Swiss-Prot protein existence level 1. GST isoenzymes appear to play a central role in the parasite detoxification system. Other functions are also suspected including a role in increasing the solubility of haematin in the parasite gut. From Schistosoma japonicum (Blood fluke).
    977..1948    +  CDS            xyl1: XYL1_HYPJE - Experimental evidence at protein level: Swiss-Prot protein existence level 1. Catalyzes the initial reaction in the xylose utilization pathway by reducing D-xylose into xylitol. Xylose is a major component of hemicelluloses such as xylan. Most fungi utilize D-xylose via three enzymatic reactions, xylose reductase (XR), xylitol dehydrogenase (XDH), and xylulokinase, to form xylulose 5-phosphate, which enters pentose phosphate pathway. Also major aldose reductase in pentose and D-galactose catabolism. Reduces the pentose L-arabinose and the hexose D-galactose to their respective pol
   2022..2063    +  CDS            S-Tag (fragment): affinity and epitope tag derived from pancreatic ribonuclease A
   2093..2110    +  CDS            SET1 (fragment): solubility-enhancement tag derived from T7 phage gene 10B
   2118..2165    +  terminator     T7 terminator: transcription terminator for bacteriophage T7 RNA polymerase
   2329..2386    +  promoter       AmpR promoter (fragment): bla
   2395..3210    -  CDS            KanR: aminoglycoside phosphotransferase; aph(3')-Ia; confers resistance to kanamycin in bacteria or G418 (Geneticin®) in eukaryotes
   3211..3302    -  promoter       AmpR promoter: bla
   3318..4067    -  rep_origin     RSF ori: Plasmids containing the RSF 1030 origin of replication can be propagated in E. coli cells that contain additional plasmids with compatible origins.
   4150..4214    -  CDS            TcR (fragment): tetracycline efflux protein; tet; confers resistance to tetracycline
   4229..4250    -  protein_bind   CAP binding site: CAP binding activates transcription in the presence of cAMP. E. coli catabolite activator protein
   4263..5345    -  CDS            lacI: lac repressor; lacI; The lac repressor binds to the lac operator to inhibit transcription in E. coli. This inhibition can be relieved by adding lactose or isopropyl-β-D-thiogalactopyranoside (IPTG).
   5346..5423    -  promoter       lacI promoter: lacI
   5431..5466    -  CDS            TcR (fragment): tetracycline efflux protein; tet; confers resistance to tetracycline
   5469..2       +  promoter       T7 promoter (across the origin): promoter for bacteriophage T7 RNA polymerase
>Addgene plasmid #214761 | pRSFDuet-gst-xr | addgene full sequence | sequence record 425614 | Addgene NGS Result
GGGGAATTGTGAGCGGATAACAATTCCCCTGTAGAAATAATTTTGTTTAACTTTAATAAGGAGATATACC
ATGGGCAGCAGCCATCACCATCATCACCACAGCCAGGATCCGAATTCGAGCTCGGCGCGCCTGCAGGTCG
ACAAGCTTGCGGCCGCATAATGCTTAAGTCGAACAGAAAGTAATCGTATTGTACACGGCCGCATAATCGA
AATTAATACGACTCACTATAGGGGAATTGTGAGCGGATAACAATTCCCCATCTTAGTATATTAGTTAAGT
ATAAGAAGGAGATATACAATGTCCCCTATACTAGGTTATTGGAAAATTAAGGGCCTTGTGCAACCCACTC
GACTTCTTTTGGAATATCTTGAAGAAAAATATGAAGAGCATTTGTATGAGCGCGATGAAGGTGATAAATG
GCGAAACAAAAAGTTTGAATTGGGTTTGGAGTTTCCCAATCTTCCTTATTATATTGATGGTGATGTTAAA
TTAACACAGTCTATGGCCATCATACGTTATATAGCTGACAAGCACAACATGTTGGGTGGTTGTCCAAAAG
AGCGTGCAGAGATTTCAATGCTTGAAGGAGCGGTTTTGGATATTAGATACGGTGTTTCGAGAATTGCATA
TAGTAAAGACTTTGAAACTCTCAAAGTTGATTTTCTTAGCAAGCTACCTGAAATGCTGAAAATGTTCGAA
GATCGTTTATGTCATAAAACATATTTAAATGGTGATCATGTAACCCATCCTGACTTCATGTTGTATGACG
CTCTTGATGTTGTTTTATACATGGACCCAATGTGCCTGGATGCGTTCCCAAAATTAGTTTGTTTTAAAAA
ACGTATTGAAGCTATCCCACAAATTGATAAGTACTTGAAATCCAGCAAGTATATAGCATGGCCTTTGCAG
GGCTGGCAAGCCACGTTTGGTGGTGGCGACCATCCTCCAAAATCGGATCTGGTTCCGCGTGGATCCATGG
CGAGCCCGACCCTGAAGCTGAATAGCGGTTACGATATGCCGCAAGTTGGTTTTGGCCTGTGGAAGGTTGA
TAATGCGGTGTGCGCGGACACCGTGTACAACGCGATCAAGGCGGGTTATCGTCTGTTCGACGGTGCGTGC
GATTACGGCAACGAGAAAGAATGCGGCGAGGGCGTTGCGCGTGCGATCAAGGACGGCCTGGTGAAACGTG
AAGACCTGTTCATTGTTAGCAAGCTGTGGCAGACCTTTCACGACGAGGATAAAGTGGAACCGATCACCCG
TCGTCAGCTGGCGGATTGGCAAATTGACTACTTCGACCTGTTCCTGGTTCACTTCCCGGCGGCGCTGGAA
TATGTGGACCCGAGCGTTCGTTACCCGCCGGGTTGGTTTTATGATGGCAAGAGCGAGGTGCGCTGGAGCA
AAACCACCACCCTGCAGCAAACCTGGGGTGCGATGGAACGTCTGGTTGACAAGGGTCTGGCGCGTAGCAT
TGGCGTGAGCAACTATCAGGCGCAAAGCGTTTACGATGCGCTGATCTATGCGCGTATTAAACCGGCGACC
CTGCAGATTGAGCACCACCCGTACCTGCAGCAACCGGACCTGGTGAGCCTGGCGCAAACCGAAGGTATTG
TGGTTACCGCGTATAGCAGCTTCGGTCCGACCGGCTTTATGGAGCTGGATATGCCGCGTGCGAAGAGCGT
GGCGCCGCTGATGGACAGCCCGGTTATCAAGGCGCTGGCGGATAAACATCGTCGTACCCCGGCGCAGGTT
CTGCTGCGTTGGGCGACCCAACGTGGCATCGCGGTGATTCCGAAGACCAGCCGTCCGGAAGTGATGGCGC
AAAACCTGGACAACACCAGCTTTGACCTGGATAGCGAAGATCTGGCGAAAATTGCGGACATGGATCTGAA
CATCCGTTTCAATAAGCCGACCAACTACTTTAGCGCGAATAAGCTGTACCTGTTTGGTTAAGAATTTGGC
AGATCTCAATTGGATATCGGCCGGCCACGCGATCGCTGACGTCGGTACCCTCGAGTCTGGTAAAGAAACC
GCTGCTGCGAAATTTGAACGCCAGCACATGGACTCGTCTACTAGCGCAGCTTAATTAACCTAGGCTGCTG
CCACCGCTGAGCAATAACTAGCATAACCCCTTGGGGCCTCTAAACGGGTCTTGAGGGGTTTTTTGCTGAA
ACCTCAGGCATTTGAGAAGCACACGGTCACACTGCTTCCGGTAGTCAATAAACCGGTAAACCAGCAATAG
ACATAAGCGGCTATTTAACGACCCTGCCCTGAACCGACGACAAGCTGACGACCGGGTCTCCGCAAGTGGC
ACTTTTCGGGGAAATGTGCGCGGAACCCCTATTTGTTTATTTTTCTAAATACATTCAAATATGTATCCGC
TCATGAATTAATTCTTAGAAAAACTCATCGAGCATCAAATGAAACTGCAATTTATTCATATCAGGATTAT
CAATACCATATTTTTGAAAAAGCCGTTTCTGTAATGAAGGAGAAAACTCACCGAGGCAGTTCCATAGGAT
GGCAAGATCCTGGTATCGGTCTGCGATTCCGACTCGTCCAACATCAATACAACCTATTAATTTCCCCTCG
TCAAAAATAAGGTTATCAAGTGAGAAATCACCATGAGTGACGACTGAATCCGGTGAGAATGGCAAAAGTT
TATGCATTTCTTTCCAGACTTGTTCAACAGGCCAGCCATTACGCTCGTCATCAAAATCACTCGCATCAAC
CAAACCGTTATTCATTCGTGATTGCGCCTGAGCGAGACGAAATACGCGGTCGCTGTTAAAAGGACAATTA
CAAACAGGAATCGAATGCAACCGGCGCAGGAACACTGCCAGCGCATCAACAATATTTTCACCTGAATCAG
GATATTCTTCTAATACCTGGAATGCTGTTTTCCCGGGGATCGCAGTGGTGAGTAACCATGCATCATCAGG
AGTACGGATAAAATGCTTGATGGTCGGAAGAGGCATAAATTCCGTCAGCCAGTTTAGTCTGACCATCTCA
TCTGTAACATCATTGGCAACGCTACCTTTGCCATGTTTCAGAAACAACTCTGGCGCATCGGGCTTCCCAT
ACAATCGATAGATTGTCGCACCTGATTGCCCGACATTATCGCGAGCCCATTTATACCCATATAAATCAGC
ATCCATGTTGGAATTTAATCGCGGCCTAGAGCAAGACGTTTCCCGTTGAATATGGCTCATACTCTTCCTT
TTTCAATATTATTGAAGCATTTATCAGGGTTATTGTCTCATGAGCGGATACATATTTGAATGTATTTAGA
AAAATAAACAAATAGGCATGCAGCGCTCTTCCGCTTCCTCGCTCACTGACTCGCTACGCTCGGTCGTTCG
ACTGCGGCGAGCGGTGTCAGCTCACTCAAAAGCGGTAATACGGTTATCCACAGAATCAGGGGATAAAGCC
GGAAAGAACATGTGAGCAAAAAGCAAAGCACCGGAAGAAGCCAACGCCGCAGGCGTTTTTCCATAGGCTC
CGCCCCCCTGACGAGCATCACAAAAATCGACGCTCAAGCCAGAGGTGGCGAAACCCGACAGGACTATAAA
GATACCAGGCGTTTCCCCCTGGAAGCTCCCTCGTGCGCTCTCCTGTTCCGACCCTGCCGCTTACCGGATA
CCTGTCCGCCTTTCTCCCTTCGGGAAGCGTGGCGCTTTCTCATAGCTCACGCTGTTGGTATCTCAGTTCG
GTGTAGGTCGTTCGCTCCAAGCTGGGCTGTGTGCACGAACCCCCCGTTCAGCCCGACCGCTGCGCCTTAT
CCGGTAACTATCGTCTTGAGTCCAACCCGGTAAGACACGACTTATCGCCACTGGCAGCAGCCATTGGTAA
CTGATTTAGAGGACTTTGTCTTGAAGTTATGCACCTGTTAAGGCTAAACTGAAAGAACAGATTTTGGTGA
GTGCGGTCCTCCAACCCACTTACCTTGGTTCAAAGAGTTGGTAGCTCAGCGAACCTTGAGAAAACCACCG
TTGGTAGCGGTGGTTTTTCTTTATTTATGAGATGATGAATCAATCGGTCTATCAAGTCAACGAACAGCTA
TTCCGTTACTCTAGATTTCAGTGCAATTTATCTCTTCAAATGTAGCACCTGAAGTCAGCCCCATACGATA
TAAGTTGTAATTCTCATGTTAGTCATGCCCCGCGCCCACCGGAAGGAGCTGACTGGGTTGAAGGCTCTCA
AGGGCATCGGTCGAGATCCCGGTGCCTAATGAGTGAGCTAACTTACATTAATTGCGTTGCGCTCACTGCC
CGCTTTCCAGTCGGGAAACCTGTCGTGCCAGCTGCATTAATGAATCGGCCAACGCGCGGGGAGAGGCGGT
TTGCGTATTGGGCGCCAGGGTGGTTTTTCTTTTCACCAGTGAGACGGGCAACAGCTGATTGCCCTTCACC
GCCTGGCCCTGAGAGAGTTGCAGCAAGCGGTCCACGCTGGTTTGCCCCAGCAGGCGAAAATCCTGTTTGA
TGGTGGTTAACGGCGGGATATAACATGAGCTGTCTTCGGTATCGTCGTATCCCACTACCGAGATGTCCGC
ACCAACGCGCAGCCCGGACTCGGTAATGGCGCGCATTGCGCCCAGCGCCATCTGATCGTTGGCAACCAGC
ATCGCAGTGGGAACGATGCCCTCATTCAGCATTTGCATGGTTTGTTGAAAACCGGACATGGCACTCCAGT
CGCCTTCCCGTTCCGCTATCGGCTGAATTTGATTGCGAGTGAGATATTTATGCCAGCCAGCCAGACGCAG
ACGCGCCGAGACAGAACTTAATGGGCCCGCTAACAGCGCGATTTGCTGGTGACCCAATGCGACCAGATGC
TCCACGCCCAGTCGCGTACCGTCTTCATGGGAGAAAATAATACTGTTGATGGGTGTCTGGTCAGAGACAT
CAAGAAATAACGCCGGAACATTAGTGCAGGCAGCTTCCACAGCAATGGCATCCTGGTCATCCAGCGGATA
GTTAATGATCAGCCCACTGACGCGTTGCGCGAGAAGATTGTGCACCGCCGCTTTACAGGCTTCGACGCCG
CTTCGTTCTACCATCGACACCACCACGCTGGCACCCAGTTGATCGGCGCGAGATTTAATCGCCGCGACAA
TTTGCGACGGCGCGTGCAGGGCCAGACTGGAGGTGGCAACGCCAATCAGCAACGACTGTTTGCCCGCCAG
TTGTTGTGCCACGCGGTTGGGAATGTAATTCAGCTCCGCCATCGCCGCTTCCACTTTTTCCCGCGTTTTC
GCAGAAACGTGGCTGGCCTGGTTCACCACGCGGGAAACGGTCTGATAAGAGACACCGGCATACTCTGCGA
CATCGTATAACGTTACTGGTTTCACATTCACCACCCTGAATTGACTCTCTTCCGGGCGCTATCATGCCAT
ACCGCGAAAGGTTTTGCGCCATTCGATGGTGTCCGGGATCTCGACGCTCTCCCTTATGCGACTCCTGCAT
TAGGAAATTAATACGACTCACTATA
